>Addgene plasmid #112169 | pAAV.Syn-FLEX.iGABASnFR.mRuby3 | addgene full sequence | sequence record 213872 | Addgene NGS Result
TCTTCCGCTTCCTCGCTCACTGACTCGCTGCGCTCGGTCGTTCGGCTGCGGCGAGCGGTATCAGCTCACT
CAAAGGCGGTAATACGGTTATCCACAGAATCAGGGGATAACGCAGGAAAGAACATGTGAGCAAAAGGCCA
GCAAAAGGCCAGGAACCGTAAAAAGGCCGCGTTGCTGGCGTTTTTCCATAGGCTCCGCCCCCCTGACGAG
CATCACAAAAATCGACGCTCAAGTCAGAGGTGGCGAAACCCGACAGGACTATAAAGATACCAGGCGTTTC
CCCCTGGAAGCTCCCTCGTGCGCTCTCCTGTTCCGACCCTGCCGCTTACCGGATACCTGTCCGCCTTTCT
CCCTTCGGGAAGCGTGGCGCTTTCTCATAGCTCACGCTGTAGGTATCTCAGTTCGGTGTAGGTCGTTCGC
TCCAAGCTGGGCTGTGTGCACGAACCCCCCGTTCAGCCCGACCGCTGCGCCTTATCCGGTAACTATCGTC
TTGAGTCCAACCCGGTAAGACACGACTTATCGCCACTGGCAGCAGCCACTGGTAACAGGATTAGCAGAGC
GAGGTATGTAGGCGGTGCTACAGAGTTCTTGAAGTGGTGGCCTAACTACGGCTACACTAGAAGAACAGTA
TTTGGTATCTGCGCTCTGCTGAAGCCAGTTACCTTCGGAAAAAGAGTTGGTAGCTCTTGATCCGGCAAAC
AAACCACCGCTGGTAGCGGTGGTTTTTTTGTTTGCAAGCAGCAGATTACGCGCAGAAAAAAAGGATCTCA
AGAAGATCCTTTGATCTTTTCTACGGGGTCTGACGCTCAGTGGAACGAAAACTCACGTTAAGGGATTTTG
GTCATGAGATTATCAAAAAGGATCTTCACCTAGATCCTTTTAAATTAAAAATGAAGTTTTAAATCAATCT
AAAGTATATATGAGTAAACTTGGTCTGACAGTTACCAATGCTTAATCAGTGAGGCACCTATCTCAGCGAT
CTGTCTATTTCGTTCATCCATAGTTGCCTGACTCCCCGTCGTGTAGATAACTACGATACGGGAGGGCTTA
CCATCTGGCCCCAGTGCTGCAATGATACCGCGAGACCCACGCTCACCGGCTCCAGATTTATCAGCAATAA
ACCAGCCAGCCGGAAGGGCCGAGCGCAGAAGTGGTCCTGCAACTTTATCCGCCTCCATCCAGTCTATTAA
TTGTTGCCGGGAAGCTAGAGTAAGTAGTTCGCCAGTTAATAGTTTGCGCAACGTTGTTGCCATTGCTACA
GGCATCGTGGTGTCACGCTCGTCGTTTGGTATGGCTTCATTCAGCTCCGGTTCCCAACGATCAAGGCGAG
TTACATGATCCCCCATGTTGTGCAAAAAAGCGGTTAGCTCCTTCGGTCCTCCGATCGTTGTCAGAAGTAA
GTTGGCCGCAGTGTTATCACTCATGGTTATGGCAGCACTGCATAATTCTCTTACTGTCATGCCATCCGTA
AGATGCTTTTCTGTGACTGGTGAGTACTCAACCAAGTCATTCTGAGAATAGTGTATGCGGCGACCGAGTT
GCTCTTGCCCGGCGTCAATACGGGATAATACCGCGCCACATAGCAGAACTTTAAAAGTGCTCATCATTGG
AAAACGTTCTTCGGGGCGAAAACTCTCAAGGATCTTACCGCTGTTGAGATCCAGTTCGATGTAACCCACT
CGTGCACCCAACTGATCTTCAGCATCTTTTACTTTCACCAGCGTTTCTGGGTGAGCAAAAACAGGAAGGC
AAAATGCCGCAAAAAAGGGAATAAGGGCGACACGGAAATGTTGAATACTCATACTCTTCCTTTTTCAATA
TTATTGAAGCATTTATCAGGGTTATTGTCTCATGAGCGGATACATATTTGAATGTATTTAGAAAAATAAA
CAAATAGGGGTTCCGCGCACATTTCCCCGAAAAGTGCCACCTAAATTGTAAGCGTTAATATTTTGTTAAA
ATTCGCGTTAAATTTTTGTTAAATCAGCTCATTTTTTAACCAATAGGCCGAAATCGGCAAAATCCCTTAT
AAATCAAAAGAATAGACCGAGATAGGGT
[37 nt withheld, positions 2059-2095]
AAAGAACGTGGACTCCAACGTCAAAGG
[49 nt withheld, positions 2123-2171]
T
[91 nt withheld, positions 2173-2263]
G
[124 nt withheld, positions 2265-2388]
CCCATTCGCCATTCAGGCTGCGCAACTGTTGGGAAGGGCGATCGGTGCGGGCCTCTTCGCTATTACGCCA
GCTGCGCGCTCGCTCGCTCACTGAGGCCGCGATTAAGTTGGGTAACGCCAGGGTTTTCCCAGTCACGACG
TTGTAAAACGACGGCCAGTGAATTGGAATAATACTCACTACAGGGCCGCTCGCTCACTGAGGCCGCCCGG
GCAAAGCACTGAGGCCGCCCGGGCAAAGCCCGGGCGTCCTCAGTGAGCGAGCGAGCGCGCAGAGAGGGAG
TGGCCAACTCCATCACTAGGGGTTCCTTGTAGTTAATGATTAACCCGCCATGCTACTTATCTACGTAGCC
ATGCTCTAGGAAGATCCTTATCGATTTTACCACATTTGTAGAGGTTTTACTTGCTTTAAAAAACCTCCCA
CATCTCCCCCTGAACCTGAAACATAAAATGAATGCAATTGTTGTTGTTAACTTGTTTATTGCAGCTTATA
ATGGTTACAAATAAAGCAATAGCATCACAAATTTCACAAATAAAGCATTTTTTTCACTGCATTCTAGTTG
TGGTTTGTCCAAACTCATCAATGTATCTTATCATGTCTGCTCGAAGCGGCCGCCCGGGTCGACTCTAGAT
GCATGCTCGAGCGGCCGCCCGGGTCGACGGTATCGATGCGGGGAGGCGGCCCAAAGGGAGATCCGACTCG
TCTGAGGGCGAAGGCGAAGACGCGGAAGAGGCCGCAGAGCCGGCAGCAGGCCGCGGGAAGGAAGGTCCGC
TGGATTGAGGGCCGAAGGGACGTAGCAGAAGGACGTCCCGCGCAGAATCCAGGTGGCAACACAGGCGAGC
AGCCAAGGAAAGGACGATGATTTCCCCGACAACACCACGGAATTGTCAGTGCCCAACAGCCGAGCCCCTG
TCCAGCAGCGGGCAAGGCAGGCGGCGATGAGTTCCGCCGTGGCAATAGGGAGGGGGAAAGCGAAAGTCCC
GGAAAGGAGCTGACAGGTGGTGGCAATGCCCCAACCAGTGGGGGTTGCGTCAGCAAACACAGTGCACACC
ACGCCACGTTGCCTGACAACGGGCCACAACTCCTCATAAAGAGACAGCAACCAGGATTTATACAAGGAGG
AGAAAATGAAAGCCATACGGGAAGCAATAGCATGATACAAAGGCATTAAAGCAGCGTATCCACATAGCGT
AAAAGGAGCAACATAGTTAAGAATACCAGTCAATCTTTCACAAATTTTGTAATCCAGAGGTTGATTATCG
ATAAGCTTCTCGAGTGGATCATTTGCAGAATTGGCCCTTTTCAGTGTTTCGAACCTCTTCGAGGGACATA
ACTTCGTATAATGTATGCTATACGAAGTTATGGGTCGATGGTGAGATTTGGACTAGAGGGTCGATGGTGA
TGCTTGGATCAAAATAGGAAGAATCCCAATGATAACTTCGTATAAAGTATCCTATACGAAGTTATACTAG
TGGTACCACCGGTGATATCGCCACCATGGAGACAGACACACTCCTGCTATGGGTACTGCTGCTCTGGGTT
CCAGGTTCCACTGGTGACAGATCTGAAAGCATCAATTTCGTGAGCTGGGGCGGTAGCACCCAGGATGCGC
AGAAGCAGGCCTGGGCCGACCCGTTCAGCAAGGCCAGCGGCATTACCGTGGTCCAGGATGGGCCCACCGA
CTACGGCAAACTCAAGGCCATGGTCGAAAGCGGCAACGTGCAGTGGGACGTGGTGGATGTAGAGGCCGAC
TTCGCCTTGCGCGCCGCCGCCGAAGGCCTGCTCGAACCCCTGGATTTCTCGGTGATCCAGCGCGACAAGA
TCGACCCGCGCTTCGTCTCCGACCATGGCGTGGGCTCGTTCCTGTTCTCTTTCGTGCTCGGCTACAACGA
AGGCAAGCTCGGAGCCAGCAAGCCCCAGGACTGGACCGCGCTGTTCGACACCAAGACCTACCCCGGCAAA
CGCGCCCTCTACAAATGGCCGAGCCCTGGCGTGCTCGAACTGGCCCTGCTCGCCGACGGCGTACCGGCCG
ACAAGCTCTACCCGCTGGACCTGGACCGCGCCTTCAAGAAACTCGACACCATCAAGAAAGACATCGTCTG
GTGGGGCGGCGGTGCACAGTCGCAGCAGCTGCTGGCCTCCGGCGAAGTCAGCATGGGCCAGTTCTGGAAC
GGTCGCATCCACGCCCTGCAAGAAGACGGCGCGCCAGTGGGCGTGAGCTGGAAGCAGAACCTGGTGATGG
CCGACATCCTCGTCGTGCCTAAAGGCACGAAGAACAAAGCCGCCGCGATGAAGTTCCTGGCCAGTGCCAG
CAGCGCCAAAGGCCAGGACGACTTTTCCGCCCTGACCGCCTATGCTCCAGTGAACATCGACAGTGTGCAG
CGCCTCGACCTTGCGCAGGTCCGGATCACCGCCGACAAGCAGAAGAACGGCATCATGGCGAACTTCAAGA
TCCGCCACAACGTGGAGGACGGCAGCGTGCAGCTCGCCGACCACTACCAGCAGAACACCCCCATCGGCGA
CGGCCCCGTGCTGCTGCCCGACAACCACTACCTGAGCACCCAGTCCGTGCTGAGCAAAGACCCCAACGAG
AAGCGCGATCACATGGTCCTGCTGGAGTTCGTGACCGCCGCCGGGATCACTCTCGGCATGGACGAGCTGT
ACAAGGGCGGTACCGGAGGGAGCATGAGCAAGGGCGAGGAGCTGTTCACCGGGGTGGTGCCCATCCTGGT
CGAGCTGGACGGCGACGTAAACGGCCACAAGTTCAGCGTGCGCGGCGAGGGCGAGGGCGATGCCACCAAC
GGCAAGCTGACCCTGAAGTTCATCTGCACCACCGGCAAGCTGCCCGTGCCCTGGCCCACCCTCGTGACCA
CCCTGACCTACGGCGTGCAGTGCTTCAGCCGCTACCCCGACCACATGAAGCAGCACGACTTCTTCAAGTC
CGCCATGCCCGAAGGCTACGTCCAGGAGCGCACCATCAGCTTCAAGGACGACGGCACCTACAAGACCCGC
GCCGAGGTGAAGTTCGAGGGCGACACCCTGGTGAACCGCATCGAGCTGAAGGGCATCGACTTCAAGGAGG
ACGGCAACATCCTGGGGCACAAGCTGGAGTACAACTGGAACGCCAACCTGGCACCGAACCTGCCGACCGC
CTACGTCAAGGATCAGATCACCCTCGATTTCGCCTACTGGGCCAAGAACGGTCCGGCCATTGCGACACGG
TGGAATGAATGGCTAGTCAAACTGCAGGTCGACGAACAAAAACTCATCTCAGAAGAGGATCTGAATGCTG
TGGGCCAGGACACGCAGGAGGTCATCGTGGTGCCACACTCCTTGCCCTTTAAGGTGGTGGTGATCTCAGC
CATCCTGGCCCTGGTGGTGCTCACCATCATCTCCCTTATCATCCTCATCATGCTTTGGCAGAAGAAGCCA
CGTTCTAGAGGCTCCGGAAATGCTGTGGGCCAGGACACGCAGGAGCGTATGGTGTCTAAGGGCGAAGAGC
TGATCAAGGAAAATATGCGTATGAAGGTGGTCATGGAAGGTTCGGTCAACGGCCACCAATTCAAATGCAC
AGGTGAAGGAGAAGGCAGGCCGTACGAGGGAGTGCAAACCATGAGGATCAAAGTCATCGAGGGAGGACCC
CTGCCATTTGCCTTTGACATTCTTGCCACGTCGTTCATGTATGGCAGCCGTACTTTTATCAAGTACCCGG
CAGACATTCCTGATTTCTTTAAACAGTCCTTTCCTGAGGGTTTTACTTGGGAAAGAGTTACGAGATACGA
AGATGGTGGAGTCGTCACCGTCACGCAGGACACCAGCCTTGAGGATGGCGAACTCGTTTACAACGTCAAA
GTCAGAGGGGTAAACTTTCCCTCCAATGGTCCCGTGATGCAGAAGAAGACCAAGGGTTGGGAGCCTAATA
CAGAGATGATGTATCCAGCAGATGGTGGTCTGAGGGGATACACTGATATTGCACTGAAAGTTGATGGTGG
TGGCCATCTGCATTGCAATTTCGTAACAACTTACAGGTCAAAAAAGACCGTCGGGAACATCAAGATGCCC
GGTGTCCATGCCGTTGATCACCGCCTGGAAAGGATAGAGGAAAGTGACAATGAAACGTACGTAGTACAAC
GCGAAGTCGCAGTTGCCAAGTACTCCAATCTTGGTGGTGGTATGGATGAACTTTATAAGTAAGCTAGCAC
TAGTATAACTTCGTATAGCATACATTATACGAAGTTATGTGTCGATGGTGATGCTTGGCAATTCGGGTCG
ATGGTGAAGCATTGGTCTTCCTATTTTGATATAACTTCGTATAGGATACTTTATACGAAGTTATGGGGAT
CATCACCTGTGGAGAGAAAGGCAAAGTGGATGTCAGTAAGACCAATAGGTGCCTATCAGAAACGCAAGAG
TCTTCTCTGTCTCGACAAGCCCAGTTTCTATTGGTCTCCTTAAACCTGTCTTGTAACCTTGATACTTACC
TGATCCAACGGCTGCGACTTGGGGCAGGGGGTCCTAGGGGTGGTCTGGCCAGGAGCCGCGGGGGCGGACT
GCGCGGTGCCCAGGAGCACAGCTGCGCTCTCAGGCACGACACGACTCCTCCGCTGCCCACCGCAGACTGA
GGCAGCGCTGAGTCGCCGGCGCCGCAGCGCAGATGGTCGCGCCCGTGCCCCCCTATCTCGCGCCTCGCGT
GGTGCGGTCCGGCTGGGCCGGCGGCGGCGCGGACGCGACCAAGGTGGCCGGGAAGGGGAGTTTGCGGGGG
ACCGGCGAGTGACGTCAGCGCGCCTTCAGTGCTGAGGCGGCGGTGGCGCGCGCCGCCAGGCGGGGGCGAA
GGCACTGTCCGCGGTGCTGAAGCTGGCAGTGCGCACGCGCCTCGCCGCATCCTGTTTCCCCTCCCCCTCT
CTGATAGGGGATGCGCAATTTGGGGAATGGGGGTTGGGTGCTTGTCCAGTGGGTCGGGGTCGGTCGTCAA
TTTAAATACTGAAAAGGGCGAATTCCAGCACACTGGAGCTCGGATCTTCCTAGAGCATGGCTACGTAGAT
AAGTAGCATGGCGGGTTAATCATTAACTACAAGGAACCCCTAGTGATGGAGTTGGCCACTCCCTCTCTGC
GCGCTCGCTCGCTCACTGAGGCCGGGCGACCAAAGGTCGCCCGACGCCCGGGCTTTGCCCGGGCGGCCTC
AGTGAGCGAGCGAGCGCGCAGCTGGCGTAATAGCGAAGAGGCCCGCWCGGCGTAATCATGGTCATAGCTG
TTTCCTGTGTGAAATTGTTATCCGCTCACAATTCCACACAACATACGAGCCGGAAGCATAAAGTGTAAAG
CCTGGGGTGCCTAATGAGTGAGCTAACTCACATTAATTGCGTTGCGCTCACTGCCCGCTTTCCAGTCGGG
AAACCTGTCGTGCCAGCTGCATTAATGAATCGGCCAACGCGCGGGGAGAGGCGGTTTGCGTATTGGGCGC
Features (pLannotate 1.2.2; 25 found; start..end, strand, type, name):
    183..771     -  rep_origin     ori: high-copy-number ColE1/pMB1/pBR322/pUC origin of replication
    942..1802    -  CDS            AmpR: β-lactamase; bla; confers resistance to ampicillin, carbenicillin, and related antibiotics
   1803..1907    -  promoter       AmpR promoter: bla
   1960..2388    -  rep_origin     f1 ori (sequence partly withheld): f1 bacteriophage origin of replication; arrow indicates direction of (+) strand synthesis
   2457..2488    -  repeat_region  AAV2 ITR (fragment): inverted terminal repeat of adeno-associated virus serotype 2 inverted
   2636..2695    -  repeat_region  AAV2 ITR (fragment): inverted terminal repeat of adeno-associated virus serotype 2 inverted
   2766..2834    +  CDS            large T antigen (fragment): large T antigen from SV40 (simian virus 40)
   2857..2978    +  polyA_signal   SV40 poly(A) signal: SV40 polyadenylation signal
   3056..3644    -  misc_feature   WPRE: woodchuck hepatitis virus posttranscriptional regulatory element
   3716..3749    -  protein_bind   loxP: Cre-mediated recombination occurs in the 8-bp core sequence (GCATACAT). Cre recombinase
   3820..3853    -  protein_bind   lox2272: Cre-mediated recombination occurs in the 8-bp core sequence (GGATACTT). lox2272 sites are compatible with each other, but incompatible with loxP or loxN sites (Lee and Saito, 1988). Cre recombinase
   3884..3946    +  sig_peptide    Igκ leader: leader sequence from mouse immunoglobulin κ light chain
   4778..5503    +  CDS            cEGFP: cEGFP is a basic (constitutively fluorescent) green fluorescent protein published in 2008, derived from Aequorea victoria.
   5675..5821    +  CDS            PDGFRβ TM domain: transmembrane domain from platelet derived growth factor receptor beta
   5840..5863    +  CDS            PDGFRβ TM domain (fragment): transmembrane domain from platelet derived growth factor receptor beta
   5867..6577    +  CDS            mRuby3: mRuby3 is a basic (constitutively fluorescent) red fluorescent protein published in 2016, derived from Entacmaea quadricolor. It has low acid sensitivity.
   6593..6626    +  protein_bind   loxP: Cre-mediated recombination occurs in the 8-bp core sequence (GCATACAT). Cre recombinase
   6689..6722    +  protein_bind   lox2272: Cre-mediated recombination occurs in the 8-bp core sequence (GGATACTT). lox2272 sites are compatible with each other, but incompatible with loxP or loxN sites (Lee and Saito, 1988). Cre recombinase
   6735..6867    -  intron         chimeric intron: chimera between introns from human β-globin and immunoglobulin heavy chain genes
   6960..7357    -  promoter       hSyn promoter (fragment): human synapsin I promoter; confers neuron-specific expression (Kügler et al., 2003)
   7460..7592    +  repeat_region  AAV2 ITR (fragment): inverted terminal repeat of adeno-associated virus serotype 2 inverted
   7653..7669    -  protein_bind   lac operator: The lac repressor binds to the lac operator to inhibit transcription in E. coli. This inhibition can be relieved by adding lactose or isopropyl-β-D-thiogalactopyranoside (IPTG). lac repressor encoded by lacI
   7677..7707    -  promoter       lac promoter: promoter for the E. coli lac operon
   7722..7743    -  protein_bind   CAP binding site: CAP binding activates transcription in the presence of cAMP. E. coli catabolite activator protein
   7756..7848    -  CDS            lacI (fragment): lac repressor; lacI; The lac repressor binds to the lac operator to inhibit transcription in E. coli. This inhibition can be relieved by adding lactose or isopropyl-β-D-thiogalactopyranoside (IPTG).
