[The description below was written by a language model from this plasmid's Addgene catalogue record and pLannotate feature annotations shown in this document.]
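Description:
pAAV.Syn-FLEX.iGABASnFR.mRuby3 is an adeno-associated virus transfer plasmid for Cre-dependent, neuron-specific expression of the genetically encoded fluorescent GABA sensor iGABASnFR fused at its C terminus to the red fluorescent protein mRuby3. It is built on the pAAV.SynFLEX backbone and is maintained in E. coli through a high-copy ColE1/pUC-type origin with ampicillin selection (β-lactamase under its own promoter). An f1 phage origin and remnants of a lac promoter/operator region are also annotated in the backbone. AAV2 inverted terminal repeats, detected as fragments, flank the expression cassette and delimit the DNA that is packaged into recombinant AAV particles.

Within the ITRs, the human synapsin I promoter, followed by a chimeric intron, drives transcription towards a WPRE and an SV40 polyadenylation signal, which enhance transcript stability and processing. The coding region lies on the opposite strand to the promoter, between pairs of oppositely oriented loxP and lox2272 sites. This is the FLEX (double-floxed inverted) arrangement: without Cre the open reading frame is antisense and not expressed, whereas Cre recombination inverts it and then locks it in the sense orientation.

The annotated coding parts include an Igκ leader peptide, a GFP-derived segment that serves as the sensor's fluorescent reporter, a PDGFRβ transmembrane domain and mRuby3. This layout is consistent with display of the sensor on the outer cell surface, anchored in the membrane, with mRuby3 as a GABA-independent red signal. The GABA-binding portion of the sensor is not separately annotated in the feature table. The construct is intended for imaging GABA in genetically defined, Cre-expressing neuronal populations.
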