Addgene plasmid #112169: pAAV.Syn-FLEX.iGABASnFR.mRuby3
Purpose: GABA Sensor
Depositing lab: Loren Looger. Depositing organization: HHMI, Janelia Research Campus. Publication: A genetically encoded fluorescent sensor for in vivo imaging of GABA. Marvin JS, Shimoda Y, Magloire V, Leite M, Kawashima T, Jensen TP, Kolb I, Knott EL, Novak O, Podgorski K, Leidenheimer NJ, Rusakov DA, Ahrens MB, Kullmann DM, Looger LL. Nat Methods. 2019 Aug;16(8):763-770. doi: 10.1038/s41592-019-0471-2. Epub 2019 Jul 15. PubMed 31308547.
Backbone
  Vector backbone: pAAV.SynFLEX
  Vector type: AAV
Growth in bacteria
  Bacterial resistance: Ampicillin, 100 μg/mL
  Growth temperature: 37°C
  Growth strain: NEB Stable
  Copy number: High Copy
Gene/Insert
  Gene/Insert name: iGABASnFR
  Promoter: Synapsin
  Tag / fusion protein: mRuby3 (C terminal on insert)
  Cloning method: Restriction Enzyme; 5′ cloning site Unknown (unknown if destroyed); 3′ cloning site Unknown (unknown if destroyed)
Terms and licenses: Academic/Nonprofit Terms; Industry Terms: Not Available to Industry
Depositor comments: Please visit https://www.biorxiv.org/content/early/2018/05/14/322578 for bioRxiv preprint.
How to cite: pAAV.Syn-FLEX.iGABASnFR.mRuby3 was a gift from Loren Looger (Addgene plasmid # 112169 ; http://n2t.net/addgene:112169 ; RRID:Addgene_112169)
